Addgene plasmid #185841: pILGFP4D41
Purpose: Testing the CYC1 core promoter inserted with 4 Z268 elements using a green fluorescence protein as the reporter
Depositing lab: Claudia Vickers. Depositing organization: University of Queensland. Publication: Engineering eukaryote-like regulatory circuits to expand artificial control mechanisms for metabolic engineering in Saccharomyces cerevisiae. Peng B, Bandari NC, Lu Z, Howard CB, Scott C, Trau M, Dumsday G, Vickers CE. Commun Biol. 2022 Feb 16;5(1):135. doi: 10.1038/s42003-022-03070-z. PubMed 35173283.
Backbone
  Vector backbone: pUC19
  Vector type: Yeast Expression
Growth in bacteria
  Bacterial resistance: Ampicillin, 100 μg/mL
  Growth temperature: 37°C
  Growth strain: DH5alpha
  Copy number: High Copy
Gene/Insert
  Gene/Insert name: PURA3>KlURA3>TAgTEF1-PCYC1+[Z268]>yEGFP>TPGK1-TURA3
  Species: Synthetic
  Mutation: None
  Cloning method: Gibson Cloning
Terms and licenses: Academic/Nonprofit Terms; Industry Terms: Not Available to Industry
How to cite: pILGFP4D41 was a gift from Claudia Vickers (Addgene plasmid # 185841 ; http://n2t.net/addgene:185841 ; RRID:Addgene_185841)
