[The description below was written by a language model from this plasmid's Addgene catalogue record and pLannotate feature annotations shown in this document.]
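Description:
pILGFP4D41 is a yeast reporter plasmid built by Gibson assembly on a pUC19 backbone. In E. coli it is maintained at high copy through the ColE1/pUC origin and selected with ampicillin via the β-lactamase gene. Remnants of the pUC lac region (lacZα fragment, lac promoter and operator, CAP site) flank the insert. No yeast replication origin (2μ or CEN/ARS) appears in the feature table. The insert is instead bracketed by S. cerevisiae URA3 promoter sequence on one side and a URA3 3′ fragment (the record's TURA3) on the other. This arrangement is consistent with an integrative design targeting the chromosomal URA3 locus by homologous recombination, although the record does not state this explicitly.

The synthetic insert holds two units. The first is a uracil prototrophy marker described in the record as KlURA3, driven by the URA3 promoter and ended by the AgTEF1 terminator. The automated annotation labels this reading frame by its similarity to S. cerevisiae URA3. A single loxP site was detected downstream of the marker. The second unit is the test cassette, a CYC1 core promoter carrying four inserted Z268 elements that drives yeast-enhanced GFP (annotated as GFPmut3) and is followed by the PGK1 terminator. The promoter itself is not annotated, but it would sit in the unannotated interval between loxP and the GFP coding sequence.

The stated purpose is to test this engineered promoter with green fluorescence as the readout. A core promoter has little activity alone, so GFP output should report how strongly a cognate Z268-binding synthetic transcription factor, supplied separately, activates it. This fits the associated work on artificial eukaryote-like regulatory circuits for metabolic engineering in S. cerevisiae.
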