Features (pLannotate 1.2.2; 16 found; start..end, strand, type, name):
    206..794     -  rep_origin     ori: high-copy-number ColE1/pMB1/pBR322/pUC origin of replication
    965..1825    -  CDS            AmpR: β-lactamase; bla; confers resistance to ampicillin, carbenicillin, and related antibiotics
   1826..1930    -  promoter       AmpR promoter: bla
   2025..2060    +  CDS            rop (fragment): Rop protein, which maintains plasmids at low copy number; rop
   2162..2261    +  misc_feature   bom (fragment): basis of mobility region from pBR322
   2267..2424    -  CDS            lacZα (fragment): LacZα fragment of β-galactosidase; lacZ fragment
   2431..2594    +  promoter       URA3 promoter (fragment): S. cerevisiae URA3
   2597..3382    +  CDS            URA3: PYRF_YEAST - Experimental evidence at protein level: Swiss-Prot protein existence level 1. From Saccharomyces cerevisiae (strain ATCC 204508 / S288c) (Baker's yeast).
   3534..3567    +  protein_bind   loxP: Cre-mediated recombination occurs in the 8-bp core sequence (GCATACAT). Cre recombinase
   3999..4712    +  CDS            GFPmut3: GFPmut3 is a basic (constitutively fluorescent) green fluorescent protein published in 1996, derived from Aequorea victoria. It is reported to be a very rapidly-maturing weak dimer.
   4722..4992    +  terminator     PGK1 terminator: S. cerevisae PGK1; transcription terminator for 3-phosphoglycerate kinase gene
   5028..5127    +  CDS            URA3 (fragment): orotidine-5'-phosphate decarboxylase, required for uracil biosynthesis; S. cerevisiae URA3; yeast auxotrophic marker, counterselectable with 5-fluoroorotic acid (5-FOA)
   5281..5297    -  protein_bind   lac operator: The lac repressor binds to the lac operator to inhibit transcription in E. coli. This inhibition can be relieved by adding lactose or isopropyl-β-D-thiogalactopyranoside (IPTG). lac repressor encoded by lacI
   5305..5335    -  promoter       lac promoter: promoter for the E. coli lac operon
   5350..5371    -  protein_bind   CAP binding site: CAP binding activates transcription in the presence of cAMP. E. coli catabolite activator protein
   5384..23      -  CDS            lacI (fragment) (across the origin): lac repressor; lacI; The lac repressor binds to the lac operator to inhibit transcription in E. coli. This inhibition can be relieved by adding lactose or isopropyl-β-D-thiogalactopyranoside (IPTG).
>Addgene plasmid #185841 | pILGFP4D41 | addgene full sequence | sequence record 369628 | Addgene NGS Result
GAGGCGGTTTGCGTATTGGGCGCTCTTCCGCTTCCTCGCTCACTGACTCGCTGCGCTCGGTCGTTCGGCT
GCGGCGAGCGGTATCAGCTCACTCAAAGGCGGTAATACGGTTATCCACAGAATCAGGGGATAACGCAGGA
AAGAACATGTGAGCAAAAGGCCAGCAAAAGGCCAGGAACCGTAAAAAGGCCGCGTTGCTGGCGTTTTTCC
ATAGGCTCCGCCCCCCTGACGAGCATCACAAAAATCGACGCTCAAGTCAGAGGTGGCGAAACCCGACAGG
ACTATAAAGATACCAGGCGTTTCCCCCTGGAAGCTCCCTCGTGCGCTCTCCTGTTCCGACCCTGCCGCTT
ACCGGATACCTGTCCGCCTTTCTCCCTTCGGGAAGCGTGGCGCTTTCTCATAGCTCACGCTGTAGGTATC
TCAGTTCGGTGTAGGTCGTTCGCTCCAAGCTGGGCTGTGTGCACGAACCCCCCGTTCAGCCCGACCGCTG
CGCCTTATCCGGTAACTATCGTCTTGAGTCCAACCCGGTAAGACACGACTTATCGCCACTGGCAGCAGCC
ACTGGTAACAGGATTAGCAGAGCGAGGTATGTAGGCGGTGCTACAGAGTTCTTGAAGTGGTGGCCTAACT
ACGGCTACACTAGAAGAACAGTATTTGGTATCTGCGCTCTGCTGAAGCCAGTTACCTTCGGAAAAAGAGT
TGGTAGCTCTTGATCCGGCAAACAAACCACCGCTGGTAGCGGTGGTTTTTTTGTTTGCAAGCAGCAGATT
ACGCGCAGAAAAAAAGGATCTCAAGAAGATCCTTTGATCTTTTCTACGGGGTCTGACGCTCAGTGGAACG
AAAACTCACGTTAAGGGATTTTGGTCATGAGATTATCAAAAAGGATCTTCACCTAGATCCTTTTAAATTA
AAAATGAAGTTTTAAATCAATCTAAAGTATATATGAGTAAACTTGGTCTGACAGTTACCAATGCTTAATC
AGTGAGGCACCTATCTCAGCGATCTGTCTATTTCGTTCATCCATAGTTGCCTGACTCCCCGTCGTGTAGA
TAACTACGATACGGGAGGGCTTACCATCTGGCCCCAGTGCTGCAATGATACCGCGAGACCCACGCTCACC
GGCTCCAGATTTATCAGCAATAAACCAGCCAGCCGGAAGGGCCGAGCGCAGAAGTGGTCCTGCAACTTTA
TCCGCCTCCATCCAGTCTATTAATTGTTGCCGGGAAGCTAGAGTAAGTAGTTCGCCAGTTAATAGTTTGC
GCAACGTTGTTGCCATTGCTACAGGCATCGTGGTGTCACGCTCGTCGTTTGGTATGGCTTCATTCAGCTC
CGGTTCCCAACGATCAAGGCGAGTTACATGATCCCCCATGTTGTGCAAAAAAGCGGTTAGCTCCTTCGGT
CCTCCGATCGTTGTCAGAAGTAAGTTGGCCGCAGTGTTATCACTCATGGTTATGGCAGCACTGCATAATT
CTCTTACTGTCATGCCATCCGTAAGATGCTTTTCTGTGACTGGTGAGTACTCAACCAAGTCATTCTGAGA
ATAGTGTATGCGGCGACCGAGTTGCTCTTGCCCGGCGTCAATACGGGATAATACCGCGCCACATAGCAGA
ACTTTAAAAGTGCTCATCATTGGAAAACGTTCTTCGGGGCGAAAACTCTCAAGGATCTTACCGCTGTTGA
GATCCAGTTCGATGTAACCCACTCGTGCACCCAACTGATCTTCAGCATCTTTTACTTTCACCAGCGTTTC
TGGGTGAGCAAAAACAGGAAGGCAAAATGCCGCAAAAAAGGGAATAAGGGCGACACGGAAATGTTGAATA
CTCATACTCTTCCTTTTTCAATATTATTGAAGCATTTATCAGGGTTATTGTCTCATGAGCGGATACATAT
TTGAATGTATTTAGAAAAATAAACAAATAGGGGTTCCGCGCACATTTCCCCGAAAAGTGCCACCTGACGT
CTAAGAAACCATTATTATCATGACATTAACCTATAAAAATAGGCGTATCACGAGGCCCTTTCGTCTCGCG
CGTTTCGGTGATGACGGTGAAAACCTCTGACACATGCAGCTCCCGGAGACGGTCACAGCTTGTCTGTAAG
CGGATGCCGGGAGCAGACAAGCCCGTCAGGGCGCGTCAGCGGGTGTTGGCGGGTGTCGGGGCTGGCTTAA
CTATGCGGCATCAGAGCAGATTGTACTGAGAGTGCACCATATGCGGTGTGAAATACCGCACAGATGCGTA
AGGAGAAAATACCGCATCAGGCGCCATTCGCCATTCAGGCTGCGCAACTGTTGGGAAGGGCGATCGGTGC
GGGCCTCTTCGCTATTACGCCAGCTGGCGAAAGGGGGATGTGCTGCAAGGCGATTAAGTTGGGTAACGCC
AGGGTTTTCCCAGTCACGACGTTGTAAAACGACGGCCAGTGAATTCATTTAAATTTTTTTGATTCGGTAA
TCTCCGAACAGAAGGAAGAACGAAGGAAGGAGCACAGACTTAGATTGGTATATATACGCATATGTAGTGT
TGAAGAAACATGAAATTGCCCAGTATTCTTAACCCAACTGCACAGAACAAAAACCTGCAGGAAACGAAGA
TAAAACATGTCCACAAAATCATATACCAGTAGAGCTGAGACTCATGCAAGTCCGGTTGCATCGAAACTTT
TACGTTTAATGGATGAAAAGAAGACCAATTTGTGTGCTTCTCTTGACGTTCGTTCGACTGATGAGCTATT
GAAACTTGTTGAAACGTTGGGTCCATACATTTGCCTTTTGAAAACACACGTTGATATCTTGGATGATTTC
AGTTATGAGGGTACTGTCGTTCCATTGAAAGCATTGGCAGAGAAATACAAGTTCTTGATATTTGAGGACA
GAAAATTCGCCGATATCGGTAACACAGTCAAATTACAATATACATCGGGCGTTTACCGTATCGCAGAATG
GTCTGATATCACCAACGCCCACGGGGTTACTGGTGCTGGTATTGTTGCTGGCTTGAAACAAGGTGCGCAA
GAGGTCACCAAAGAACCAAGGGGATTATTGATGCTTGCTGAATTGTCTTCCAAGGGTTCTCTAGCACACG
GTGAATATACTAAGGGTACCGTTGATATTGCAAAGAGTGATAAAGATTTCGTTATTGGGTTCATTGCTCA
GAACGATATGGGAGGAAGAGAAGAAGGGTTTGATTGGCTAATCATGACCCCAGGTGTAGGTTTAGACGAC
AAAGGCGATGCATTGGGTCAGCAGTACAGAACCGTCGACGAAGTTGTAAGTGGTGGATCAGATATCATCA
TTGTTGGCAGAGGACTTTTCGCCAAGGGTAGAGATCCTAAGGTTGAAGGTGAAAGATACAGAAATGCTGG
ATGGGAAGCGTACCAAAAGAGAATCAGCGCTCCCCATTAATTATACAGGAAACTTAATAGAACAAATCAC
ATATTTAATCTAATAGCCACCTGCATTGGCACGGTGCAACACTACTTCAACTTCATCTTACAAAAAGATC
ACGTGATCTGTTGTATTGGGATCTCTAGACCTAATAACTTCGTATAGCATACATTATACGAAGTTATATT
AAGGGTTGCTCGAGAAAGAGCTCACGGCGGCCAAGCACGCGGGGATAATGAACTAGATTTCCGTGTGAGA
CGACATCGTCGATACTGATGTAATCAAGTTCCTACCTGAATCTAAGATTGGGCCCGCGTGGGCGAATTGG
TGCGTGGGCGTAAGCGGGGGCGGGCGTGGGCGTAGCGTGGGCGGCCGGCAATCCTCGAGCAGATCCGCCA
GGCGTGTATATATAGCGTGGATGGCCAGGCAACTTTAGTGCTGACACATACAGGCATATATATATGTGTG
CGACGACACATGATCATATGGCATGCATGTGCTCTGTATGTATATAAAACTCTTGTTTTCTTCTTTTCTC
TAAATATTCTTTCCTTATACATTAGGACCTTTGCAGCATAAATTACTATACTTCTATAGACACACAAACG
GATCCAAAATGTCTAAAGGTGAAGAATTATTCACTGGTGTTGTCCCAATTTTGGTTGAATTAGATGGTGA
TGTTAATGGTCACAAATTTTCTGTCTCCGGTGAAGGTGAAGGTGATGCTACTTACGGTAAATTGACCTTA
AAATTTATTTGTACTACTGGTAAATTGCCAGTTCCATGGCCAACCTTAGTCACTACTTTCGGTTATGGTG
TTCAATGTTTTGCGAGATACCCAGATCATATGAAACAACATGACTTTTTCAAGTCTGCCATGCCAGAAGG
TTATGTTCAAGAAAGAACTATTTTTTTCAAAGATGACGGTAACTACAAGACCAGAGCTGAAGTCAAGTTT
GAAGGTGATACCTTAGTTAATAGAATCGAATTAAAAGGTATTGATTTTAAAGAAGATGGTAACATTTTAG
GTCACAAATTGGAATACAACTATAACTCTCACAATGTTTACATCATGGCTGACAAACAAAAGAATGGTAT
CAAAGTTAACTTCAAAATTAGACACAACATTGAAGATGGTTCTGTTCAATTAGCTGACCATTATCAACAA
AATACTCCAATTGGTGATGGTCCAGTCTTGTTACCAGACAACCATTACTTATCCACTCAATCTGCCTTAT
CCAAAGATCCAAACGAAAAGAGAGACCACATGGTCTTGTTAGAATTTGTTACTGCTGCTGGTATTACCCA
TGGTATGGATGAATTGTACAAAAGATCTTAAATTGAATTGAATTGAAATCGATAGATCAATTTTTTTCTT
TTCTCTTTCCCCATCCTTTACGCTAAAATAATAGTTTATTTTATTTTTTGAATATTTTTTATTTATATAC
GTATATATAGACTATTATTTATCTTTTAATGATTATTAAGATTTTTATTAAAAAAAAATTCGCTCCTCTT
TTAATGCCTTTATGCAGTTTTTTTTTCCCATTCGATATTTCTATGTTCGGGTTCAGCGTATTTTAAGTTT
AATAACTCGAAAATTCTGCGTTCGTTAAAGCTTTCGAGAAGGATATTATTTACTAGTAGGACTATTTGCA
AAGGGAAGGGATGCTAAGGTAGAGGGTGAACGTTACAGAAAAGCAGGCTGGGAAGCATATTTGAGAAGAT
GCGGCCAGCAAAACTAAAAAACTGTATTATAAGTAAATGCATGTATACTAAACTCACAAATTAGAGCTTC
AATTTAATTATATCAGTTATTACCCGGGAATCTCGGTCGTAATGATTTAAATGCATGCAAGCTTGGCGTA
ATCATGGTCATAGCTGTTTCCTGTGTGAAATTGTTATCCGCTCACAATTCCACACAACATACGAGCCGGA
AGCATAAAGTGTAAAGCCTGGGGTGCCTAATGAGTGAGCTAACTCACATTAATTGCGTTGCGCTCACTGC
CCGCTTTCCAGTCGGGAAACCTGTCGTGCCAGCTGCATTAATGAATCGGCCAACGCGCGGGGA
